Addgene plasmid #148314: pT7-EGFP-C1-HsYTHDF3_1-391_AB
Purpose: Mammalian Expression of HsYTHDF3_1-391
Depositing lab: Elisa Izaurralde. Depositing organization: Max Planck Institute for Developmental Biology.
Backbone
  Vector backbone: Unknown
  Vector type: Mammalian Expression
Growth in bacteria
  Bacterial resistance: Kanamycin, 50 μg/mL
  Growth temperature: 37°C
  Growth strain: DH5alpha
  Copy number: High Copy
Gene/Insert
  Gene/Insert name: HsYTHDF3_1-391
  Species: H. sapiens (human)
  Entrez Gene: YTHDF3 (a.k.a. DF3)
  Cloning method: Unknown
Terms and licenses: Academic/Nonprofit Terms; Industry Terms: Not Available to Industry
Depositor comments: Plasmids from this collection were made available to the research community and donated after the lab closed. Please note that the sequence provided by the depositing laboratory may be theoretical/predicted or based on Sanger sequencing results. There may be discrepancies between sequencing results obtained by Addgene and the depositor sequence. If an Addgene verified sequence is not available, please contact before placing your order to request that our lab fully sequence the plasmid.
How to cite: pT7-EGFP-C1-HsYTHDF3_1-391_AB was a gift from Elisa Izaurralde (Addgene plasmid # 148314 ; http://n2t.net/addgene:148314 ; RRID:Addgene_148314)
