[The description below was written by a language model from this plasmid's Addgene catalogue record and pLannotate feature annotations shown in this document.]
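Description:
pT7-EGFP-C1-HsYTHDF3_1-391_AB is a 5.9 kb mammalian expression plasmid that produces an N-terminal fragment (residues 1–391) of human YTHDF3, a reader protein that binds N6-methyladenosine-modified RNA, fused to the C-terminus of EGFP. The catalogue lists the backbone as unknown, but the name and feature layout are consistent with an EGFP-C1-type vector modified to carry a T7 promoter. It replicates in E. coli at high copy from a ColE1/pUC-type origin and is selected with kanamycin. An f1 origin is also present, which in principle allows single-stranded DNA production.

Expression in mammalian cells is driven by the human CMV immediate early enhancer and promoter. A bacteriophage T7 promoter lies between the CMV promoter and the EGFP start, so the same fusion could also be transcribed by T7 RNA polymerase, for example in vitro. The EGFP coding sequence is followed by a short multiple cloning site remnant, the YTHDF3 fragment, and an SV40 polyadenylation signal. A single NeoR/KanR cassette serves both hosts. A bacterial bla-type promoter and the SV40 early promoter sit in tandem upstream of the Tn5 aminoglycoside phosphotransferase gene, which is terminated by the HSV TK poly(A) signal, giving kanamycin resistance in bacteria and G418 resistance in mammalian cells.

Several short annotated fragments (HIV-1 LTR, large T antigen, ble, bGH poly(A)) are probably incidental matches to backbone sequence rather than functional elements. The record gives no purpose beyond mammalian expression. A fluorescently tagged truncation of this kind suits localisation or interaction studies of the N-terminal part of the protein. The depositor sequence may be theoretical rather than fully verified.
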