Features (pLannotate 1.2.2; 18 found; start..end, strand, type, name):
     61..364     +  enhancer       CMV enhancer: human cytomegalovirus immediate early enhancer
    365..568     +  promoter       CMV promoter: human cytomegalovirus (CMV) immediate early promoter
    564..597     +  LTR            5' LTR (truncated) (fragment): truncated 5' long terminal repeat (LTR) from HIV-1
    613..631     +  promoter       T7 promoter: promoter for bacteriophage T7 RNA polymerase
    665..1381    +  CDS            EGFP: EGFP is a basic (constitutively fluorescent) green fluorescent protein published in 1996, derived from Aequorea victoria. It is reported to be a rapidly-maturing weak dimer with moderate acid sensitivity.
   1382..1401    +  misc_feature   MCS (fragment): multiple cloning site
   1403..2554    +  CDS            YTHDF3 (fragment): YTHD3_HUMAN - Experimental evidence at protein level: Swiss-Prot protein existence level 1. Has some antiviral activity against HIV-1 virus: incorporated into HIV-1 particles in a nucleocapsid-dependent manner and reduces viral infectivity in the next cycle of infection (PubMed:32053707). May interfere with this early step of the viral life cycle by binding to N6-methyladenosine (m6A) modified sites on the HIV-1 RNA genome (PubMed:32053707). From Homo sapiens (Human).
   2556..2578    +  misc_feature   MCS (fragment): multiple cloning site
   2590..2674    +  CDS            large T antigen (fragment): large T antigen from SV40 (simian virus 40)
   2697..2818    +  polyA_signal   SV40 poly(A) signal: SV40 polyadenylation signal
   2852..3280    -  rep_origin     f1 ori (sequence partly withheld): f1 bacteriophage origin of replication; arrow indicates direction of (+) strand synthesis
   3307..3411    +  promoter       AmpR promoter: bla
   3413..3770    +  promoter       SV40 promoter: SV40 enhancer and early promoter
   3805..4599    +  CDS            NeoR/KanR: aminoglycoside phosphotransferase from Tn5; aph(3')-II (or nptII); confers resistance to neomycin, kanamycin, and G418 (Geneticin®)
   4620..4772    +  CDS            ble (fragment): BLE_KLEPN - Experimental evidence at protein level: Swiss-Prot protein existence level 1. Binding protein with a strong affinity to the bleomycin family of antibiotics. Binds to CL990; an antimitotic-antibiotic compound. From Klebsiella pneumoniae.
   4831..4878    +  polyA_signal   HSV TK poly(A) signal: herpes simplex virus thymidine kinase polyadenylation signal (Cole and Stacy, 1985)
   4969..4985    -  polyA_signal   bGH poly(A) signal (fragment): bovine growth hormone polyadenylation signal
   5207..5795    +  rep_origin     ori: high-copy-number ColE1/pMB1/pBR322/pUC origin of replication
>Addgene plasmid #148314 | pT7-EGFP-C1-HsYTHDF3_1-391_AB | depositor full sequence | sequence record 290762 | Full Sequence
TAGTTATTAATAGTAATCAATTACGGGGTCATTAGTTCATAGCCCATATATGGAGTTCCGCGTTACATAA
CTTACGGTAAATGGCCCGCCTGGCTGACCGCCCAACGACCCCCGCCCATTGACGTCAATAATGACGTATG
TTCCCATAGTAACGCCAATAGGGACTTTCCATTGACGTCAATGGGTGGAGTATTTACGGTAAACTGCCCA
CTTGGCAGTACATCAAGTGTATCATATGCCAAGTACGCCCCCTATTGACGTCAATGACGGTAAATGGCCC
GCCTGGCATTATGCCCAGTACATGACCTTATGGGACTTTCCTACTTGGCAGTACATCTACGTATTAGTCA
TCGCTATTACCATGGTGATGCGGTTTTGGCAGTACATCAATGGGCGTGGATAGCGGTTTGACTCACGGGG
ATTTCCAAGTCTCCACCCCATTGACGTCAATGGGAGTTTGTTTTGGCACCAAAATCAACGGGACTTTCCA
AAATGTCGTAACAACTCCGCCCCATTGACGCAAATGGGCGGTAGGCGTGTACGGTGGGAGGTCTATATAA
GCAGAGCTCTCTGGCTAACTAGAGAACCCACTGCTTACTGGCTTATCGAAATTAATACGACTCACTATAG
GGAGACCCAAGCTCTAGCGCTACCGGTCGCCACCATGGTGAGCAAGGGCGAGGAGCTGTTCACCGGGGTG
GTGCCCATCCTGGTCGAGCTGGACGGCGACGTAAACGGCCACAAGTTCAGCGTGTCCGGCGAGGGCGAGG
GCGATGCCACCTACGGCAAGCTGACCCTGAAGTTCATCTGCACCACCGGCAAGCTGCCCGTGCCCTGGCC
CACCCTCGTGACCACCCTGACCTACGGCGTGCAGTGCTTCAGCCGCTACCCCGACCACATGAAGCAGCAC
GACTTCTTCAAGTCCGCCATGCCCGAAGGCTACGTCCAGGAGCGCACCATCTTCTTCAAGGACGACGGCA
ACTACAAGACCCGCGCCGAGGTGAAGTTCGAGGGCGACACCCTGGTGAACCGCATCGAGCTGAAGGGCAT
CGACTTCAAGGAGGACGGCAACATCCTGGGGCACAAGCTGGAGTACAACTACAACAGCCACAACGTCTAT
ATCATGGCCGACAAGCAGAAGAACGGCATCAAGGTGAACTTCAAGATCCGCCACAACATCGAGGACGGCA
GCGTGCAGCTCGCCGACCACTACCAGCAGAACACCCCCATCGGCGACGGCCCCGTGCTGCTGCCCGACAA
CCACTACCTGAGCACCCAGTCCGCCCTGAGCAAAGACCCCAACGAGAAGCGCGATCACATGGTCCTGCTG
GAGTTCGTGACCGCCGCCGGGATCACTCTCGGCATGGACGAGCTGTACAAGTCCGGACTCAGATCTCGAG
CAATGTCAGCCACTAGCGTGGATCAGAGACCTAAAGGGCAAGGAAATAAAGTTTCAGTACAAAACGGTTC
GATTCATCAAAAAGATGCTGTAAATGATGATGATTTTGAGCCATACTTAAGTAGCCAGACAAATCAGAGT
AACAGCTATCCACCAATGTCAGATCCATACATGCCTAGTTACTATGCTCCATCCATTGGATTTCCATATT
CTCTTGGGGAAGCAGCGTGGTCCACAGCTGGAGACCAGCCTATGCCATATCTGACAACCTATGGACAAAT
GAGTAATGGAGAACATCACTATATACCAGATGGTGTATTTAGTCAACCTGGGGCATTAGGAAATACCCCT
CCATTTCTTGGTCAACATGGATTTAACTTTTTTCCTGGTAATGCTGATTTCTCTACATGGGGGACAAGTG
GATCTCAGGGACAATCAACACAAAGTTCTGCTTATAGTAGCAGTTATGGCTATCCACCTAGTTCTCTTGG
GAGAGCTATTACTGATGGACAGGCTGGATTTGGCAATGATACTTTGAGTAAGGTGCCTGGCATTAGCAGT
ATTGAGCAAGGCATGACTGGACTGAAAATTGGTGGTGACCTGACAGCTGCAGTGACAAAAACTGTAGGTA
CAGCTTTGAGCAGCAGTGGTATGACTAGCATTGCAACCAATAGTGTGCCCCCAGTTAGCAGTGCAGCACC
TAAACCAACCTCCTGGGCTGCCATTGCCAGAAAGCCTGCCAAACCTCAACCGAAACTTAAACCCAAGGGC
AATGTGGGAATTGGGGGTTCTGCTGTACCACCACCTCCTATAAAACACAACATGAATATTGGAACTTGGG
ATGAAAAAGGGTCAGTGGTAAAGGCTCCACCAACCCAACCAGTTCTGCCTCCTCAAACTATAATCCAGCA
GCCTCAGCCATTAATTCAACCACCACCATTGGTGCAAAGCCAACTGCCTCAACAGCAGCCTCAACCACCA
CAACCACAGCAGCAACAAGGACCTCAGCCACAGGCCCAGCCTCACCAAGTGCAGCCTCAACAGCAGCAGC
TGCAGAATCGCTGGGTAGCTCCTCGTAACAGGGGAGCAGGCTTCAACCAGAACAATGGAGCGGGCAGTGA
AAACTTTGGTTTAGGTGTTGTACCTGTCAGTGCTAACCGCGGGCCCGGGATCCACCGGATCTAGATAACT
GATCATAATCAGCCATACCACATTTGTAGAGGTTTTACTTGCTTTAAAAAACCTCCCACACCTCCCCCTG
AACCTGAAACATAAAATGAATGCAATTGTTGTTGTTAACTTGTTTATTGCAGCTTATAATGGTTACAAAT
AAAGCAATAGCATCACAAATTTCACAAATAAAGCATTTTTTTCACTGCATTCTAGTTGTGGTTTGTCCAA
ACTCATCAATGTATCTTAACGCGTAAATTGTAAGCGTTAATATTTTGTTAAAATTCGCGTTAAATTTTTG
TTAAATCAGCTCATTTTTTAACCAATAGGCCGAAATCGGCAAAATCCCTTATAAATCAAAAGAATAGACC
GAGATAGGGT
[37 nt withheld, positions 2951-2987]
AAAGAACGTGGACTCCAACGTCAAAGG
[49 nt withheld, positions 3015-3063]
T
[91 nt withheld, positions 3065-3155]
G
[124 nt withheld, positions 3157-3280]
CAGGTGGCACTTTTCGGGGAAATGTGCGCGGAACCCCTATTTGTTTATTTTTCTAAATACATTCAAATAT
GTATCCGCTCATGAGACAATAACCCTGATAAATGCTTCAATAATATTGAAAAAGGAAGAGTCCTGAGGCG
GAAAGAACCAGCTGTGGAATGTGTGTCAGTTAGGGTGTGGAAAGTCCCCAGGCTCCCCAGCAGGCAGAAG
TATGCAAAGCATGCATCTCAATTAGTCAGCAACCAGGTGTGGAAAGTCCCCAGGCTCCCCAGCAGGCAGA
AGTATGCAAAGCATGCATCTCAATTAGTCAGCAACCATAGTCCCGCCCCTAACTCCGCCCATCCCGCCCC
TAACTCCGCCCAGTTCCGCCCATTCTCCGCCCCATGGCTGACTAATTTTTTTTATTTATGCAGAGGCCGA
GGCCGCCTCGGCCTCTGAGCTATTCCAGAAGTAGTGAGGAGGCTTTTTTGGAGGCCTAGGCTTTTGCAAA
GATCGATCAAGAGACAGGATGAGGATCGTTTCGCATGATTGAACAAGATGGATTGCACGCAGGTTCTCCG
GCCGCTTGGGTGGAGAGGCTATTCGGCTATGACTGGGCACAACAGACAATCGGCTGCTCTGATGCCGCCG
TGTTCCGGCTGTCAGCGCAGGGGCGCCCGGTTCTTTTTGTCAAGACCGACCTGTCCGGTGCCCTGAATGA
ACTGCAAGACGAGGCAGCGCGGCTATCGTGGCTGGCCACGACGGGCGTTCCTTGCGCAGCTGTGCTCGAC
GTTGTCACTGAAGCGGGAAGGGACTGGCTGCTATTGGGCGAAGTGCCGGGGCAGGATCTCCTGTCATCTC
ACCTTGCTCCTGCCGAGAAAGTATCCATCATGGCTGATGCAATGCGGCGGCTGCATACGCTTGATCCGGC
TACCTGCCCATTCGACCACCAAGCGAAACATCGCATCGAGCGAGCACGTACTCGGATGGAAGCCGGTCTT
GTCGATCAGGATGATCTGGACGAAGAGCATCAGGGGCTCGCGCCAGCCGAACTGTTCGCCAGGCTCAAGG
CGAGCATGCCCGACGGCGAGGATCTCGTCGTGACCCATGGCGATGCCTGCTTGCCGAATATCATGGTGGA
AAATGGCCGCTTTTCTGGATTCATCGACTGTGGCCGGCTGGGTGTGGCGGACCGCTATCAGGACATAGCG
TTGGCTACCCGTGATATTGCTGAAGAGCTTGGCGGCGAATGGGCTGACCGCTTCCTCGTGCTTTACGGTA
TCGCCGCTCCCGATTCGCAGCGCATCGCCTTCTATCGCCTTCTTGACGAGTTCTTCTGAGCGGGACTCTG
GGGTTCGAAATGACCGACCAAGCGACGCCCAACCTGCCATCACGAGATTTCGATTCCACCGCCGCCTTCT
ATGAAAGGTTGGGCTTCGGAATCGTTTTCCGGGACGCCGGCTGGATGATCCTCCAGCGCGGGGATCTCAT
GCTGGAGTTCTTCGCCCACCCTAGGGGGAGGCTAACTGAAACACGGAAGGAGACAATACCGGAAGGAACC
CGCGCTATGACGGCAATAAAAAGACAGAATAAAACGCACGGTGTTGGGTCGTTTGTTCATAAACGCGGGG
TTCGGTCCCAGGGCTGGCACTCTGTCGATACCCCACCGAGACCCCATTGGGGCCAATACGCCCGCGTTTC
TTCCTTTTCCCCACCCCACCCCCCAAGTTCGGGTGAAGGCCCAGGGCTCGCAGCCAACGTCGGGGCGGCA
GGCCCTGCCATAGCCTCAGGTTACTCATATATACTTTAGATTGATTTAAAACTTCATTTTTAATTTAAAA
GGATCTAGGTGAAGATCCTTTTTGATAATCTCATGACCAAAATCCCTTAACGTGAGTTTTCGTTCCACTG
AGCGTCAGACCCCGTAGAAAAGATCAAAGGATCTTCTTGAGATCCTTTTTTTCTGCGCGTAATCTGCTGC
TTGCAAACAAAAAAACCACCGCTACCAGCGGTGGTTTGTTTGCCGGATCAAGAGCTACCAACTCTTTTTC
CGAAGGTAACTGGCTTCAGCAGAGCGCAGATACCAAATACTGTCCTTCTAGTGTAGCCGTAGTTAGGCCA
CCACTTCAAGAACTCTGTAGCACCGCCTACATACCTCGCTCTGCTAATCCTGTTACCAGTGGCTGCTGCC
AGTGGCGATAAGTCGTGTCTTACCGGGTTGGACTCAAGACGATAGTTACCGGATAAGGCGCAGCGGTCGG
GCTGAACGGGGGGTTCGTGCACACAGCCCAGCTTGGAGCGAACGACCTACACCGAACTGAGATACCTACA
GCGTGAGCTATGAGAAAGCGCCACGCTTCCCGAAGGGAGAAAGGCGGACAGGTATCCGGTAAGCGGCAGG
GTCGGAACAGGAGAGCGCACGAGGGAGCTTCCAGGGGGAAACGCCTGGTATCTTTATAGTCCTGTCGGGT
TTCGCCACCTCTGACTTGAGCGTCGATTTTTGTGATGCTCGTCAGGGGGGCGGAGCCTATGGAAAAACGC
CAGCAACGCGGCCTTTTTACGGTTCCTGGCCTTTTGCTGGCCTTTTGCTCACATGTTCTTTCCTGCGTTA
TCCCCTGATTCTGTGGATAACCGTATTACCGCCATGCAT
